>Addgene plasmid #192380 | LLP737_L2pV1_1I_Act2_FRT_OCS_Act2_Flp_lacZ | addgene full sequence | sequence record 377960 | Addgene NGS Result
GTGCCGAATTCGGATCCGGAGTCGACAAAATTTAGAACGAACTTAATTATGATCTCAAATACATTGATAC
ATATCTCATCTAGATCTAGGTTATCATTATGTAAGAAAGTTTTGACGAATATGGCACGACAAAATGGCTA
GACTCGATGTAATTGGTATCTCAACTCAACATTATACTTATACCAAACATTAGTTAGACAAAATTTAAAC
AACTATTTTTTATGTATGCAAGAGTCAGCATATGTATAATTGATTCAGAATCGTTTTGACGAGTTCGGAT
GTAGTAGTAGCCATTATTTAATGTACATACTAATCGTGAATAGTGAATATGATGAAACATTGTATCTTAT
TGTATAAATATCCATAAACACATCATGAAAGACACTTTCTTTCACGGTCTGAATTAATTATGATACAATT
CTAATAGAAAACGAATTAAATTACGTTGAATTGTATGAAATCTAATTGAACAAGCCAACCACGACGACGA
CTAACGTTGCCTGGATTGACTCGGTTTAAGTTAACCACTAAAAAAACGGAGCTGTCATGTAACACGCGGA
TCGAGCAGGTCACAGTCATGAAGCCATCAAAGCAAAAGAACTAATCCAAGGGCTGAGATGATTAATTAGT
TTAAAAATTAGTTAACACGAGGGAAAAGGCTGTCTGACAGCCAGGTCACGTTATCTTTACCTGTGGTCGA
AATGATTCGTGTCTGTCGATTTTAATTATTTTTTTGAAAGGCCGAAAATAAAGTTGTAAGAGATAAACCC
GCCTATATAAATTCATATATTTTCCTCTCCGCTTTGAATACTGTATTTTTACAACAATTACCAACAACAA
CAAAGAAGTTCCTATTCTCTAGAAAGTATAGGAACTTCCTGCTTTAATGAGATATGCGAGAAGCCTATGA
TCGCATGATATTTGCTTTCAATTCTGTTGTGCACGTTGTAAAAAACCTGAGCATGTGTAGCTCAGATCCT
TACCGCCGGTTTCGGTTCATTCTAATGAATATATCACCCGTTACTATCGTATTTTTATGAATAATATTCT
CCGTTCAATTTACTGATTGTACCCTACTACTTATATGTACAATATTAAAATGAAAACAATATATTGTGCT
GAATAGGTTTATAGCGACATCTATGATAGAGCGCCACAATAACAAACAATTGCGTTTTATTATTACAAAT
CCAATTTTAAAAAAAGCGGCAGAACCGGTCAAACCTAAAAGACTGATTACATAAATCTTATTCAAATTTC
AAAAGTGCCCCAGGGGCTAGTATCTACGACACACCGAGCGGCGAACTAATAACGCTCACTGAAGGGAACT
CCGGTTCCCCGCCGGCGCGCATGGGTGAGATTCCTTGAAGTTGAGTATTGGCCGTCCGCTCTACCGAAAG
TTACGGGCACCATTCAACCCGGTCCAGCACGGCGGCCGGGTAACCGACTTGCTGCCCCGAGAATTATGCA
GCATTTTTTTGGTGTATGTGGGCCCCAAATGAAGTGCAGGTCAAACCTTGACAGTGACGACAAATCGTTG
GGCGGGTCCAGGGCGAATTTTGCGACAACATGTCGAGGCTCAGCAGGAAGTTCCTATTCTCTAGAAAGTA
TAGGAACTTCCAACAAACAACATTACAATTACTATTTACAATTACAATGACTTCAAAGGTGTATGATCCT
GAGCAGGTAAGTTTCTGCTTCTACCTTTGATATATATATAATAATTATCATTAATTAGTAGTAATATAAT
ATTTCAAATATTTTTTTCAAAATAAAAGAATGTAGTATATAGCAATTGCTTTTCTGTAGTTTATAAGTGT
GTATATTTTAATTTATAACTTTTCTAATATATGACCAAAATTTGTTGATGTGCAGAGAAAAAGAATGATA
ACTGGTCCACAATGGTGGGCAAGATGTAAACAGATGAACGTGCTTGATTCTTTCATTAATTACTACGATT
CAGAAAAGCACGCTGAGAATGCAGTTATCTTTCTTCACGGAAACGCTGCATCTTCATATTTGTGGAGACA
TGTTGTGCCTCACATTGAACCAGTGGCTAGGTGTATTATCCCAGATCTTATCGGAATGGGAAAGTCTGGT
AAATCTGGAAATGGTTCTTACAGACTTTTGGATCATTATAAGTACCTCACAGCTTGGTTCGAACTTCTCA
ACTTACCTAAGAAGATTATTTTCGTTGGACACGATTGGGGTGCTTGCTTGGCATTCCATTACTCATACGA
ACACCAAGATAAGATCAAAGCTATAGTTCATGCAGAGAGTGTTGTGGATGTGATAGAATCTTGGGATGAG
TGGCCAGATATTGAAGAGGATATTGCTTTGATCAAGTCTGAAGAGGGAGAAAAGATGGTTCTCGAAAATA
ACTTTTTCGTGGAAACTATGCTTCCTTCAAAGATTATGAGAAAATTGGAACCAGAAGAGTTTGCTGCATA
TCTCGAACCTTTCAAGGAAAAAGGAGAGGTTAGAAGGCCAACACTCAGTTGGCCTAGGGAAATACCATTA
GTTAAGGGAGGTAAACCTGATGTTGTGCAGATCGTGAGAAATTATAACGCTTACCTTAGGGCATCAGATG
ATTTGCCTAAGATGTTCATCGAGTCAGATCCAGGATTTTTCAGTAATGCTATAGTTGAAGGTGCAAAGAA
ATTTCCAAACACCGAGTTCGTTAAGGTGAAAGGATTGCATTTCTCACAAGAAGATGCTCCTGATGAGATG
GGAAAGTATATTAAGTCTTTTGTTGAAAGAGTGCTCAAAAACGAGCAGGGTTCTCGATCTGATGCTTCTG
AAGTAACGTCAACAAGCTCCCAGTCTGAGGTATGCACAGTGGAAACGCCAGGTTGTGTTGGTTCTTAAGC
TTCTCTAGCTAGAGTCGATCGACAAGCTCGAGTTTCTCCATAATAATGTGTGAGTAGTTCCCAGATAAGG
GAATTAGGGTTCCTATAGGGTTTCGCTCATGTGTTGAGCATATAAGAAACCCTTAGTATGTATTTGTATT
TGTAAAATACTTCTATCAATAAAATTTCTAATTCCTAAAACCAAAATCCAGTACTAAAATCCAGATCGCT
GCAAGAATTCAAGCTTGGAGCCAACACTCGAATCCCCACCCGTTGGACCAAACCCGGCTCATTAAGCGTC
GGTTCAGATTTATTTCCTTTATTTAAAAAAAAGGAAAGGGTAAAAAATAGAAAATTGGAAACAGTTAAAG
CCCAAAATTGTAATTTACCGAGAATTGTAAATTTACCTGAAAACCCTACGCTATAGTTTCGACTATAAAT
ACCAAACTTAGGACCTCACTTCAGAATCCCCTCGTCGCTGCGTCTCTCTCCCGCAACCTTCGATTTTCGT
TTATTCGCATCCATCGGAGAGAGAAAACAATCAATAAGCGACCTACTACAAACAAGTAAGTAAGAGAAAA
ACCAAAAGAAGAAGAGAAACAACAAGAAGAAGTAATGGAGGACGCCAAAAACATAAAGAAAGGCCCGGCG
CCATTCTATCCTCTAGAGGATGGAACCGCTGGAGAGCAACTGCATAAGGCTATGAAGAGATACGCCCTGG
TTCCTGGAACAATTGCTTTTACAGATGCACATATCGAGGTGAACATCACGTACGCGGAATACTTCGAAAT
GTCCGTTCGGTTGGCAGAAGCTATGAAACGATATGGGCTGAATACAAATCACAGAATCGTCGTATGCAGT
GAAAACTCTCTTCAATTCTTTATGCCGGTGTTGGGCGCGTTATTTATCGGAGTTGCAGTTGCGCCCGCGA
ACGACATTTATAATGAACGTGAATTGCTCAACAGTATGAACATTTCGCAGCCTACCGTAGTGTTTGTTTC
CAAAAAGGGGTTGCAAAAAATTTTGAACGTGCAAAAAAAATTACCAATAATCCAGAAAATTATTATCATG
GATTCTAAAACGGATTACCAGGGATTTCAGTCGATGTACACGTTCGTCACATCTCATCTACCTCCCGGTT
TTAATGAATACGATTTTGTACCAGAGTCCTTTGATCGTGACAAAACAATTGCACTGATAATGAATTCCTC
TGGATCTACTGGGTTACCTAAGGGTGTGGCCCTTCCGCATAGAACTGCCTGCGTCAGATTCTCGCATGCC
AGAGATCCTATTTTTGGCAATCAAATCATTCCGGATACTGCGATTTTAAGTGTTGTTCCATTCCATCACG
GTTTTGGAATGTTTACTACACTCGGATATTTGATATGTGGATTTCGAGTCGTCTTAATGTATAGATTTGA
AGAAGAGCTGTTTTTACGATCCCTTCAGGATTACAAAATTCAAAGTGCGTTGCTAGTACCAACCCTATTT
TCATTCTTCGCCAAAAGCACTCTGATTGACAAATACGATTTATCTAATTTACACGAAATTGCTTCTGGGG
GCGCACCTCTTTCGAAAGAAGTCGGGGAAGCGGTTGCAAAACGCTTCCATCTTCCAGGGATACGACAAGG
ATATGGGCTCACTGAGACTACATCAGCTATTCTGATTACACCCGAGGGGGATGATAAACCGGGCGCGGTC
GGTAAAGTTGTTCCATTTTTTGAAGCGAAGGTTGTGGATCTGGATACCGGGAAAACGCTGGGCGTTAATC
AGAGAGGCGAATTATGTGTCAGAGGACCTATGATTATGTCCGGTTATGTAAACAATCCGGAAGCGACCAA
CGCCTTGATTGACAAGGATGGATGGCTACATTCTGGAGACATAGCTTACTGGGACGAGGACGAACACTTC
TTCATAGTTGACCGCTTGAAGTCTTTAATTAAATACAAAGGATATCAGGTGGCCCCCGCTGAATTGGAAT
CGATATTGTTACAACACCCCAACATCTTCGACGCGGGCGTGGCAGGTCTGCCCGACGATGACGCCGGTGA
ACTTCCCGCCGCCGTTGTTGTTTTGGAGCACGGAAAGACGATGACGGAAAAAGAGATCGTGGATTACGTC
GCCAGTCAAGTAACAACCGCGAAAAAGTTGCGCGGAGGAGTTGTGTTTGTGGACGAAGTACCGAAAGGTC
TTACCGGAAAACTCGACGCAAGAAAAATCAGAGAGATCCTCATAAAGGCCAAGAAGGGCGGAAAGTCCAA
ATTGTAAGCTTGATCCCCCGTCGACAGCTAGCTATATCATCAATTTATGTATTACACATAATATCGCACT
CAGTCTTTCATCTACGGCAATGTACCAGCTGATATAATCAGTTATTGAAATATTTCTGAATTTAAACTTG
CATCAATAAATTTATGTTTTTGCTTGGACTATAATACCTGACTTGTTATTTTATCAATAAATATTTAAAC
TATATTTCTTTCAAGATCGCTACTAGAATTCGAGCTCGGAGTCGACAAAATTTAGAACGAACTTAATTAT
GATCTCAAATACATTGATACATATCTCATCTAGATCTAGGTTATCATTATGTAAGAAAGTTTTGACGAAT
ATGGCACGACAAAATGGCTAGACTCGATGTAATTGGTATCTCAACTCAACATTATACTTATACCAAACAT
TAGTTAGACAAAATTTAAACAACTATTTTTTATGTATGCAAGAGTCAGCATATGTATAATTGATTCAGAA
TCGTTTTGACGAGTTCGGATGTAGTAGTAGCCATTATTTAATGTACATACTAATCGTGAATAGTGAATAT
GATGAAACATTGTATCTTATTGTATAAATATCCATAAACACATCATGAAAGACACTTTCTTTCACGGTCT
GAATTAATTATGATACAATTCTAATAGAAAACGAATTAAATTACGTTGAATTGTATGAAATCTAATTGAA
CAAGCCAACCACGACGACGACTAACGTTGCCTGGATTGACTCGGTTTAAGTTAACCACTAAAAAAACGGA
GCTGTCATGTAACACGCGGATCGAGCAGGTCACAGTCATGAAGCCATCAAAGCAAAAGAACTAATCCAAG
GGCTGAGATGATTAATTAGTTTAAAAATTAGTTAACACGAGGGAAAAGGCTGTCTGACAGCCAGGTCACG
TTATCTTTACCTGTGGTCGAAATGATTCGTGTCTGTCGATTTTAATTATTTTTTTGAAAGGCCGAAAATA
AAGTTGTAAGAGATAAACCCGCCTATATAAATTCATATATTTTCCTCTCCGCTTTGAATACTGTATTTTT
ACAACAATTACCAACAACAACAAACAACAAACAACATTACAATTACTATTTACAATTACAATGGCTCCTA
AGAAGAAGAGGAAGGTGATGAGCCAGTTCGACATCCTGTGCAAGACCCCCCCCAAGGTGCTGGTGCGGCA
GTTCGTGGAGAGATTCGAGAGGCCCAGCGGCGAGAAGATCGCCAGCTGTGCCGCCGAGCTGACCTACCTG
TGCTGGATGATCACCCACAACGGCACCGCCATCAAGAGGGCCACCTTCATGAGCTACAACACCATCATCA
GCAACAGCCTGAGCTTCGACATCGTGAACAAGAGCCTGCAGTTCAAGTACAAGACCCAGAAGGCCACCAT
CCTGGAGGCCAGCCTGAAGAAGCTGATCCCCGCCTGGGAGTTCACCATCATCCCTTACAACGGCCAGAAG
CACCAGAGCGACATCACCGACATCGTGTCCAGCCTGCAGCTGCAGTTCGAGAGCAGCGAGGAGGCCGACA
AGGGCAACAGCCACAGCAAGAAGATGCTGAAGGCCCTGCTGTCCGAGGGCGAGAGCATCTGGGAGATCAC
CGAGAAGATCCTGAACAGCTTCGAGTACACCAGCAGGTTCACCAAGACCAAGACCCTGTACCAGTTCCTG
TTCCTGGCCACATTCATCAACTGCGGCAGGTTCAGCGACATCAAGAACGTGGACCCCAAGAGCTTCAAGC
TGGTGCAGAACAAGTACCTGGGCGTGATCATTCAGTGCCTGGTGACCGAGACTAAGACAAGCGTGTCCAG
GTAAGTTTCTGCTTCTACCTTTGATATATATATAATAATTATCATTAATTAGTAGTAATATAATATTTCA
AATATTTTTTTCAAAATAAAAGAATGTAGTATATAGCAATTGCTTTTCTGTAGTTTATAAGTGTGTATAT
TTTAATTTATAACTTTTCTAATATATGACCAAAATTTGTTGATGTGCAGGCACATCTACTTTTTCAGCGC
CAGAGGCAGGATCGACCCCCTGGTGTACCTGGACGAGTTCCTGAGGAACAGCGAGCCCGTGCTGAAGAGA
GTGAACAGGACCGGCAACAGCAGCAGCAACAAGCAGGAGTACCAGCTGCTGAAGGACAACCTGGTGCGCA
GCTACAACAAGGCCCTGAAGAAGAACGCCCCCTACCCCATCTTCGCTATCAAGAACGGCCCTAAGAGCCA
CATCGGCAGGCACCTGATGACCAGCTTTCTGAGCATGAAGGGCCTGACCGAGCTGACAAACGTGGTGGGC
AACTGGAGCGACAAGAGGGCCTCCGCCGTGGCCAGGACCACCTACACCCACCAGATCACCGCCATCCCCG
ACCACTACTTCGCCCTGGTGTCCAGGTACTACGCCTACGACCCCATCAGCAAGGAGATGATCGCCCTGAA
GGACGAGACTAACCCCATCGAGGAGTGGCAGCACATCGAGCAGCTGAAGGGCAGCGCCGAGGGCAGCATC
AGATACCCCGCCTGGAACGGCATCATCAGCCAGGAGGTGCTGGACTACCTGAGCAGCTACATCAACAGGC
GGATCTGAGCTTCTCTAGCTAGAGTCGATCGACAAGCTCGAGTTTCTCCATAATAATGTGTGAGTAGTTC
CCAGATAAGGGAATTAGGGTTCCTATAGGGTTTCGCTCATGTGTTGAGCATATAAGAAACCCTTAGTATG
TATTTGTATTTGTAAAATACTTCTATCAATAAAATTTCTAATTCCTAAAACCAAAATCCAGTACTAAAAT
CCAGATCGCTTTACTGAGACCGCAGCTGGCACGACAGGTTTCCCGACTGGAAAGCGGGCAGTGAGCGCAA
CGCAATTAATGTGAGTTAGCTCACTCATTAGGCACCCCAGGCTTTACACTTTATGCTTCCGGCTCGTATG
TTGTGTGGAATTGTGAGCGGATAACAATTTCACACAGGAAACAGCTATGACCATGATTACGCCAAGCTTG
CATGCCTGCAGGTCGACTCTAGAGGATCCCCGGGTACCGAGCTCGAATTCACTGGCCGTCGTTTTACAAC
GTCGTGACTGGGAAAACCCTGGCGTTACCCAACTTAATCGCCTTGCAGCACATCCCCCTTTCGCCAGCTG
GCGTAATAGCGAAGAGGCCCGCACCGATCGCCCTTCCCAACAGTTGCGCAGCCTGAATGGCGAATGGCGC
CTGATGCGGTATTTTCTCCTTACGCATCTGTGCGGTATTTCACACCGCATATGGTGCACTCTCAGTACAA
TCTGCTCTGATGCCGCATAGTTAAGCCAGCCCCGACACCCGCCAACACCCGCTGACGCGCCCTGACGGGC
TTGTCTGCTCCCGGCATCCGCTTACAGACAAGCTGTGACGGTCTCAGGGACACGAAGTGATCCGTTTAAA
CTATCAGTGTTTGACAGGATATATTGGCGGGTAAACCTAAGAGAAAAGAGCGTTTATTAGAATAATCGGA
TATTTAAAAGGGCGTGAAAAGGTTTATCCGTTCGTCCATTTGTATGTGCCAGCCGCCTTTGCGACGCTCA
CCGGGCTGGTTGCCCTCGCCGCTGGGCTGGCGGCCGTCTATGGCCCTGCAAACGCGCCAGAAACGCCGTC
GAAGCCGTGTGCGAGACACCGCGGCCGCCGGCGTTGTGGATACCTCGCGGAAAACTTGGCCCTCACTGAC
AGATGAGGGGCGGACGTTGACACTTGAGGGGCCGACTCACCCGGCGCGGCGTTGACAGATGAGGGGCAGG
CTCGATTTCGGCCGGCGACGTGGAGCTGGCCAGCCTCGCAAATCGGCGAAAACGCCTGATTTTACGCGAG
TTTCCCACAGATGATGTGGACAAGCCTGGGGATAAGTGCCCTGCGGTATTGACACTTGAGGGGCGCGACT
ACTGACAGATGAGGGGCGCGATCCTTGACACTTGAGGGGCAGAGTGCTGACAGATGAGGGGCGCACCTAT
TGACATTTGAGGGGCTGTCCACAGGCAGAAAATCCAGCATTTGCAAGGGTTTCCGCCCGTTTTTCGGCCA
CCGCTAACCTGTCTTTTAACCTGCTTTTAAACCAATATTTATAAACCTTGTTTTTAACCAGGGCTGCGCC
CTGTGCGCGTGACCGCGCACGCCGAAGGGGGGTGCCCCCCCTTCTCGAACCCTCCCGGCCCGCTAACGCG
GGCCTCCCATCCCCCCAGGGGCTGCGCCCCTCGGCCGCGAACGGCCTCACCCCAAAAATGGCAGCGCTGG
CCAATTCCCGAGTGCGCGGAACCCCTATTTGTTTATTTTTCTAAATACATTCAAATATGTATCCGCTCAT
GAGACAATAACCCTGATAAATGCTTCAATAATATTGAAAAAGGAAGAGTATGGCTAAAATGAGAATATCA
CCGGAATTGAAAAAACTGATCGAAAAATACCGCTGCGTAAAAGATACGGAAGGAATGTCTCCTGCTAAGG
TATATAAGCTGGTGGGAGAAAATGAAAACCTATATTTAAAAATGACGGACAGCCGGTATAAAGGGACCAC
CTATGATGTGGAACGGGAAAAGGACATGATGCTATGGCTGGAAGGAAAGCTGCCTGTTCCAAAGGTCCTG
CACTTTGAACGGCATGATGGCTGGAGCAATCTGCTCATGAGTGAGGCCGATGGCGTCCTTTGCTCGGAAG
AGTATGAAGATGAACAAAGCCCTGAAAAGATTATCGAGCTGTATGCGGAGTGCATCAGGCTCTTTCACTC
CATCGACATATCGGATTGTCCCTATACGAATAGCTTAGACAGCCGCTTAGCCGAATTGGATTACTTACTG
AATAACGATCTGGCCGATGTGGATTGCGAAAACTGGGAAGAGGACACTCCATTTAAAGATCCGCGCGAGC
TGTATGATTTTTTAAAGACGGAAAAGCCCGAAGAGGAACTTGTCTTTTCCCACGGCGACCTGGGAGACAG
CAACATCTTTGTGAAAGATGGCAAAGTAAGTGGCTTTATTGATCTTGGGAGAAGCGGCAGGGCGGACAAG
TGGTATGACATTGCCTTCTGCGTCCGGTCGCTCAGGGAGGATATCGGGGAAGAACAGTATGTCGAGCTAT
TTTTTGACTTACTGGGGATCAAGCCTGATTGGGAGAAAATAAAATATTATATTTTACTGGATGAATTGTT
TTAGCTGTCAGACCAAGTTTACTCATATATACTTTAGATTGATTTAAAACTTCATTTTTAATTTAAAAGG
ATCTAGGTGAAGATCCTTTTTGATAATCTCATGACCAAAATCCCTTAACGTGAGTTTTCGTTCCACTGAG
CGTCAGACCCCGTAGAAAAGATCAAAGGATCTTCTTGAGATCCTTTTTTTCTGCGCGTAATCTGCTGCTT
GCAAACAAAAAAACCACCGCTACCAGCGGTGGTTTGTTTGCCGGATCAAGAGCTACCAACTCTTTTTCCG
AAGGTAACTGGCTTCAGCAGAGCGCAGATACCAAATACTGTTCTTCTAGTGTAGCCGTAGTTAGGCCACC
ACTTCAAGAACTCTGTAGCACCGCCTACATACCTCGCTCTGCTAATCCTGTTACCAGTGGCTGCTGCCAG
TGGCGATAAGTCGTGTCTTACCGGGTTGGACTCAAGACGATAGTTACCGGATAAGGCGCAGCGGTCGGGC
TGAACGGGGGGTTCGTGCACACAGCCCAGCTTGGAGCGAACGACCTACACCGAACTGAGATACCTACAGC
GTGAGCTATGAGAAAGCGCCACGCTTCCCGAAGGGAGAAAGGCGGACAGGTATCCGGTAAGCGGCAGGGT
CGGAACAGGAGAGCGCACGAGGGAGCTTCCAGGGGGAAACGCCTGGTATCTTTATAGTCCTGTCGGGTTT
CGCCACCTCTGACTTGAGCGTCGATTTTTGTGATGCTCGTCAGGGGGGCGGAGCCTATGGAAAAACGCCA
GCAACGCGGCCTTTTTACGGTTCCTGGCAGATCCTAGATGTGGCGCAACGATGCCGGCGACAAGCAGGAG
CGCACCGACTTCTTCCGCATCAAGTGTTTTGGCTCTCAGGCCGAGGCCCACGGCAAGTATTTGGGCAAGG
GGTCGCTGGTATTCGTGCAGGGCAAGATTCGGAATACCAAGTACGAGAAGGACGGCCAGACGGTCTACGG
GACCGACTTCATTGCCGATAAGGTGGATTATCTGGACACCAAGGCACCAGGCGGGTCAAATCAGGAATAA
GGGCACATTGCCCCGGCGTGAGTCGGGGCAATCCCGCAAGGAGGGTGAATGAATCGGACGTTTGACCGGA
AGGCATACAGGCAAGAACTGATCGACGCGGGGTTTTCCGCCGAGGATGCCGAAACCATCGCAAGCCGCAC
CGTCATGCGTGCGCCCCGCGAAACCTTCCAGTCCGTCGGCTCGATGGTCCAGCAAGCTACGGCCAAGATC
GAGCGCGACAGCGTGCAACTGGCTCCCCCTGCCCTGCCCGCGCCATCGGCCGCCGTGGAGCGTTCGCGTC
GTCTTGAACAGGAGGCGGCAGGTTTGGCGAAGTCGATGACCATCGACACGCGAGGAACTATGACGACCAA
GAAGCGAAAAACCGCCGGCGAGGACCTGGCAAAACAGGTCAGCGAGGCCAAGCAGGCCGCGTTGCTGAAA
CACACGAAGCAGCAGATCAAGGAAATGCAGCTTTCCTTGTTCGATATTGCGCCGTGGCCGGACACGATGC
GAGCGATGCCAAACGACACGGCCCGCTCTGCCCTGTTCACCACGCGCAACAAGAAAATCCCGCGCGAGGC
GCTGCAAAACAAGGTCATTTTCCACGTCAACAAGGACGTGAAGATCACCTACACCGGCGTCGAGCTGCGG
GCCGACGATGACGAACTGGTGTGGCAGCAGGTGTTGGAGTACGCGAAGCGCACCCCTATCGGCGAGCCGA
TCACCTTCACGTTCTACGAGCTTTGCCAGGACCTGGGCTGGTCGATCAATGGCCGGTATTACACGAAGGC
CGAGGAATGCCTGTCGCGCCTACAGGCGACGGCGATGGGCTTCACGTCCGACCGCGTTGGGCACCTGGAA
TCGGTGTCGCTGCTGCACCGCTTCCGCGTCCTGGACCGTGGCAAGAAAACGTCCCGTTGCCAGGTCCTGA
TCGACGAGGAAATCGTCGTGCTGTTTGCTGGCGACCACTACACGAAATTCATATGGGAGAAGTACCGCAA
GCTGTCGCCGACGGCCCGACGGATGTTCGACTATTTCAGCTCGCACCGGGAGCCGTACCCGCTCAAGCTG
GAAACCTTCCGCCTCATGTGCGGATCGGATTCCACCCGCGTGAAGAAGTGGCGCGAGCAGGTCGGCGAAG
CCTGCGAAGAGTTGCGAGGCAGCGGCCTGGTGGAACACGCCTGGGTCAATGATGACCTGGTGCATTGCAA
ACGCTAGGGCCTTGTGGGGTCAGTTCCGGCTGGGGGTTCAGCAGCCCCTGCTCGGATCTGTTGGACCGGA
CAGTAGTCATGGTTGATGGGCTGCCTGTATCGAGTGGTGATTTTGTGCCGAGCTGCCGGTCGGGGAGCTG
TTGGCTGGCTGGTGGCAGGATATATTGTGGTGTAAACAAATTGACGCTTAGACAACTTAATAACACATTG
CGGACGTTTTTAATGTACTGGGGTTGAACACTCT
Features (pLannotate 1.2.2; 30 found; start..end, strand, type, name):
    824..844     +  misc_feature   TMV Ω (fragment): translational enhancer from the tobacco mosaic virus 5'-leader sequence (Gallie et al., 1988)
    845..878     +  protein_bind   FRT (minimal): supports FLP-mediated excision but not integration (Turan and Bode, 2011) FLP recombinase from the Saccharomyces cerevisiae 2μ plasmid
    879..1586    +  terminator     OCS terminator: octopine synthase terminator
   1587..1620    +  protein_bind   FRT (minimal): supports FLP-mediated excision but not integration (Turan and Bode, 2011) FLP recombinase from the Saccharomyces cerevisiae 2μ plasmid
   1621..1655    +  misc_feature   TMV Ω (fragment): translational enhancer from the tobacco mosaic virus 5'-leader sequence (Gallie et al., 1988)
   1687..1875    +  intron         IV2 intron: modified second intron of the potato ST-LS1 gene (Vancanneyt et al., 1990)
   1873..2778    +  CDS            LUCI_RENRE: Experimental evidence at protein level: Swiss-Prot protein existence level 1. Upon binding the substrate, the enzyme catalyzes an oxygenation, producing a very short-lived hydroperoxide that cyclizes into a dioxetanone structure, which collapses, releasing a CO(2) molecule. The spontaneous breakdown of the dioxetanone releases the energy (about 50 kcal/mole) that is necessary to generate the excited state of the coelenteramide product, which is the singlet form of the monoanion. In vivo the product undergoes the process of nonradiative energy transfer to an accessory protein, a green fluoresce
   2785..2859    +  CDS            DREB2A (fragment): DRE2A_ARATH - Also known as ERF045. Experimental evidence at protein level: Swiss-Prot protein existence level 1. Transcriptional activator that binds specifically to the DNA sequence 5'-[AG]CCGAC-3'. Binding to the C-repeat/DRE element mediates high salinity- and dehydration-inducible transcription. From Arabidopsis thaliana (Mouse-ear cress).
   2903..3077    +  polyA_signal   CaMV poly(A) signal: cauliflower mosaic virus polyadenylation signal
   3465..5114    +  CDS            LUCI_PHOPY: Experimental evidence at protein level: Swiss-Prot protein existence level 1. Produces green light with a wavelength of 562 nm. From Photinus pyralis (Common eastern firefly) (Lampyris pyralis).
   5137..5337    +  terminator     gene 7 terminator: transcription terminator for octopine-type Ti plasmid gene 7
   6164..6219    +  misc_feature   TMV Ω: translational enhancer from the tobacco mosaic virus 5'-leader sequence (Gallie et al., 1988)
   6221..6931    +  CDS            FLPo (fragment): nuclear-targeted site-specific recombinase FLPo is a mouse codon-optimized fusion between the SV40 nuclear localization signal and a thermostable version of the Saccharomyces cerevisiae site-specific recombinase FLP. Recombination occurs at FRT sequences.
   6931..7119    +  intron         IV2 intron: modified second intron of the potato ST-LS1 gene (Vancanneyt et al., 1990)
   7117..7708    +  CDS            FLPo (fragment): nuclear-targeted site-specific recombinase FLPo is a mouse codon-optimized fusion between the SV40 nuclear localization signal and a thermostable version of the Saccharomyces cerevisiae site-specific recombinase FLP. Recombination occurs at FRT sequences.
   7743..7917    +  polyA_signal   CaMV poly(A) signal: cauliflower mosaic virus polyadenylation signal
   7932..7974    +  CDS            lacI (fragment): lac repressor; lacI; The lac repressor binds to the lac operator to inhibit transcription in E. coli. This inhibition can be relieved by adding lactose or isopropyl-β-D-thiogalactopyranoside (IPTG).
   7987..8008    +  protein_bind   CAP binding site: CAP binding activates transcription in the presence of cAMP. E. coli catabolite activator protein
   8023..8053    +  promoter       lac promoter: promoter for the E. coli lac operon
   8057..8079    +  protein_bind   lac operator (fragment): The lac repressor binds to the lac operator to inhibit transcription in E. coli. This inhibition can be relieved by adding lactose or isopropyl-β-D-thiogalactopyranoside (IPTG). lac repressor encoded by lacI
   8114..8170    -  misc_feature   MCS: pUC18/19 multiple cloning site
   8167..8324    +  CDS            lacZα (fragment): LacZα fragment of β-galactosidase; lacZ fragment
   8330..8429    -  misc_feature   bom (fragment): basis of mobility region from pBR322
   8552..8576    +  misc_feature   RB T-DNA repeat: right border repeat from nopaline C58 T-DNA
   8673..9304    +  rep_origin     oriV: incP origin of replication
   9395..9499    +  promoter       AmpR promoter: bla
   9500..10294   +  CDS            KanR: aminoglycoside phosphotransferase; aphA-3; confers resistance to kanamycin
  10465..11053   +  rep_origin     ori: high-copy-number ColE1/pMB1/pBR322/pUC origin of replication
  11389..12534   +  CDS            trfA: TRFA_ECOLX - Experimental evidence at protein level: Swiss-Prot protein existence level 1. Also involved in plasmid copy number control, promoting intermolecular coupling of protein bound iterons at oriV, which inhibits replication initiation. From Escherichia coli.
  12683..12707   +  misc_feature   LB T-DNA repeat: left border repeat from nopaline C58 T-DNA
