[The description below was written by a language model from this plasmid's Addgene catalogue record and pLannotate feature annotations shown in this document.]
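Description:
LLP737_L2pV1_1I_Act2_FRT_OCS_Act2_Flp_lacZ is a plant expression and synthetic biology construct built in the pAGM4673 backbone, a binary T-DNA vector. Left and right nopaline-type T-DNA border repeats flank the payload, which points to Agrobacterium-mediated delivery into plant cells, although the record does not state the delivery route. The backbone carries the broad-host-range incP oriV with its trfA replication protein, plus a high-copy ColE1/pUC-type origin for E. coli. Selection is by kanamycin through an aphA-3 gene driven by the bla promoter. A lac promoter/operator and lacZα fragment sit just inside the right border, after the last transcription unit. This is consistent with a retained blue/white screening cassette that could accept further modules.

The T-DNA holds three transcription units. The first is the test circuit, Act2::FRT-OCS-FRT::Rluc, in which an octopine synthase terminator flanked by two minimal FRT sites lies between halves of the TMV Ω leader. It sits upstream of a Renilla luciferase that contains an IV2 intron and ends in a C-terminal PEST degradation tag. The tag is annotated as a DREB2A fragment, and the unit finishes with a CaMV poly(A) signal. The second unit, TCTP1::Fluc, expresses firefly luciferase with a gene 7 terminator and presumably serves as a normalisation reference. The third, Act2::FlpO, expresses an intron-interrupted FLPo recombinase behind a full TMV Ω leader. The Act2 and TCTP1 promoters are named in the catalogue fields but are not annotated in the feature table.

The stated purpose is to test whether Act2-driven Flp can excise the OCS terminator. Excision would relieve the transcriptional block and increase Renilla output, as a component test for plant memory circuits.
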