Addgene plasmid #192380: LLP737_L2pV1_1I_Act2_FRT_OCS_Act2_Flp_lacZ
Purpose: To test if the Act2 promoter can drive the Flp recomhinase in order to remove the OCS terminator and increase circuit output.
Depositing lab: Ryan Lister. Depositing organization: University of Western Australia. Publication: Synthetic memory circuits for stable cell reprogramming in plants. Lloyd JPB, Ly F, Gong P, Pflueger J, Swain T, Pflueger C, Fourie E, Khan MA, Kidd BN, Lister R. Nat Biotechnol. 2022 Jul 4. pii: 10.1038/s41587-022-01383-2. doi: 10.1038/s41587-022-01383-2. PubMed 35788565.
Backbone
  Vector backbone: pAGM4673
  Backbone manufacturer: Sylvestre Marillonnet
  Vector type: Plant Expression, Synthetic Biology
Growth in bacteria
  Bacterial resistance: Kanamycin, 50 μg/mL
  Growth temperature: 30°C
  Growth strain: DH5alpha
  Copy number: Unknown
Gene/Insert
  Gene/Insert name: Act2::FRT-OCS-FRT::Rluc
  Species: Renilla reniformis
  Tag / fusion protein: PEST (C terminal on insert)
  Cloning method: Restriction Enzyme; 5′ cloning site unknown (unknown if destroyed)
Terms and licenses: Academic/Nonprofit Terms; Industry Terms: Not Available to Industry
Depositor comments: Other genes: TCTP1::Fluc, Act2::FlpO
How to cite: LLP737_L2pV1_1I_Act2_FRT_OCS_Act2_Flp_lacZ was a gift from Ryan Lister (Addgene plasmid # 192380 ; http://n2t.net/addgene:192380 ; RRID:Addgene_192380)
